>Addgene plasmid #133796 | pCMV-T7-AcrIIA1(CTD)-NLS(SV40) (KAC438) | addgene full sequence | sequence record 268057 | Addgene NGS Result
GACATTGATTATTGACTAGTTATTAATAGTAATCAATTACGGGGTCATTAGTTCATAGCCCATATATGGA
GTTCCGCGTTACATAACTTACGGTAAATGGCCCGCCTGGCTGACCGCCCAACGACCCCCGCCCATTGACG
TCAATAATGACGTATGTTCCCATAGTAACGCCAATAGGGACTTTCCATTGACGTCAATGGGTGGAGTATT
TACGGTAAACTGCCCACTTGGCAGTACATCAAGTGTATCATATGCCAAGTACGCCCCCTATTGACGTCAA
TGACGGTAAATGGCCCGCCTGGCATTATGCCCAGTACATGACCTTATGGGACTTTCCTACTTGGCAGTAC
ATCTACGTATTAGTCATCGCTATTACCATGGTGATGCGGTTTTGGCAGTACATCAATGGGCGTGGATAGC
GGTTTGACTCACGGGGATTTCCAAGTCTCCACCCCATTGACGTCAATGGGAGTTTGTTTTGGCACCAAAA
TCAACGGGACTTTCCAAAATGTCGTAACAACTCCGCCCCATTGACGCAAATGGGCGGTAGGCGTGTACGG
TGGGAGGTCTATATAAGCAGAGCTGGTTTAGTGAACCGTCAGATCCGCTAGAGATCCGCGGCCGCTAATA
CGACTCACTATAGGGAGAGCCGCCACCATGGACGACCTGGCCGGCTTCAAGCACCTGCTGGACAAGTACA
AGCTGAGCTTCCCCGCCCAGGAGTTCGAGCTGTACTGCCTGATCAAGGAGTTCGAGAGCGCCAACATCGA
GGTGCTGCCCTTCACCTTCAACAGATTCGAGAACGAGGAGCACGTGAACATCAAGAAGGACGTGTGCAAG
GCCCTGGAGAACGCCATCACCGTGCTGAAGGAGAAGAAGAACGAGCTGCTGGGATCCGGCGGTGGAGGCA
GTGGGCCCAAGAAGAAGAGGAAAGTCTGACCGGTCATCATCACCATCACCATTGAGTTTAAACCCGCTGA
TCAGCCTCGACTGTGCCTTCTAGTTGCCAGCCATCTGTTGTTTGCCCCTCCCCCGTGCCTTCCTTGACCC
TGGAAGGTGCCACTCCCACTGTCCTTTCCTAATAAAATGAGGAAATTGCATCGCATTGTCTGAGTAGGTG
TCATTCTATTCTGGGGGGTGGGGTGGGGCAGGACAGCAAGGGGGAGGATTGGGAAGACAATAGCAGGCAT
GCTGGGGATGCGGTGGGCTCTATGGCTTCTGAGGCGGAAAGAACCAGCTGGGGCTCGATACCGTCGACCT
CTAGCTAGAGCTTGGCGTAATCATGGTCATAGCTGTTTCCTGTGTGAAATTGTTATCCGCTCACAATTCC
ACACAACATACGAGCCGGAAGCATAAAGTGTAAAGCCTAGGGTGCCTAATGAGTGAGCTAACTCACATTA
ATTGCGTTGCGCTCACTGCCCGCTTTCCAGTCGGGAAACCTGTCGTGCCAGCTGCATTAATGAATCGGCC
AACGCGCGGGGAGAGGCGGTTTGCGTATTGGGCGCTCTTCCGCTTCCTCGCTCACTGACTCGCTGCGCTC
GGTCGTTCGGCTGCGGCGAGCGGTATCAGCTCACTCAAAGGCGGTAATACGGTTATCCACAGAATCAGGG
GATAACGCAGGAAAGAACATGTGAGCAAAAGGCCAGCAAAAGGCCAGGAACCGTAAAAAGGCCGCGTTGC
TGGCGTTTTTCCATAGGCTCCGCCCCCCTGACGAGCATCACAAAAATCGACGCTCAAGTCAGAGGTGGCG
AAACCCGACAGGACTATAAAGATACCAGGCGTTTCCCCCTGGAAGCTCCCTCGTGCGCTCTCCTGTTCCG
ACCCTGCCGCTTACCGGATACCTGTCCGCCTTTCTCCCTTCGGGAAGCGTGGCGCTTTCTCATAGCTCAC
GCTGTAGGTATCTCAGTTCGGTGTAGGTCGTTCGCTCCAAGCTGGGCTGTGTGCACGAACCCCCCGTTCA
GCCCGACCGCTGCGCCTTATCCGGTAACTATCGTCTTGAGTCCAACCCGGTAAGACACGACTTATCGCCA
CTGGCAGCAGCCACTGGTAACAGGATTAGCAGAGCGAGGTATGTAGGCGGTGCTACAGAGTTCTTGAAGT
GGTGGCCTAACTACGGCTACACTAGAAGAACAGTATTTGGTATCTGCGCTCTGCTGAAGCCAGTTACCTT
CGGAAAAAGAGTTGGTAGCTCTTGATCCGGCAAACAAACCACCGCTGGTAGCGGTGGTTTTTTTGTTTGC
AAGCAGCAGATTACGCGCAGAAAAAAAGGATCTCAAGAAGATCCTTTGATCTTTTCTACGGGGTCTGACG
CTCAGTGGAACGAAAACTCACGTTAAGGGATTTTGGTCATGAGATTATCAAAAAGGATCTTCACCTAGAT
CCTTTTAAATTAAAAATGAAGTTTTAAATCAATCTAAAGTATATATGAGTAAACTTGGTCTGACAGTTAC
CAATGCTTAATCAGTGAGGCACCTATCTCAGCGATCTGTCTATTTCGTTCATCCATAGTTGCCTGACTCC
CCGTCGTGTAGATAACTACGATACGGGAGGGCTTACCATCTGGCCCCAGTGCTGCAATGATACCGCGAGA
CCCACGCTCACCGGCTCCAGATTTATCAGCAATAAACCAGCCAGCCGGAAGGGCCGAGCGCAGAAGTGGT
CCTGCAACTTTATCCGCCTCCATCCAGTCTATTAATTGTTGCCGGGAAGCTAGAGTAAGTAGTTCGCCAG
TTAATAGTTTGCGCAACGTTGTTGCCATTGCTACAGGCATCGTGGTGTCACGCTCGTCGTTTGGTATGGC
TTCATTCAGCTCCGGTTCCCAACGATCAAGGCGAGTTACATGATCCCCCATGTTGTGCAAAAAAGCGGTT
AGCTCCTTCGGTCCTCCGATCGTTGTCAGAAGTAAGTTGGCCGCAGTGTTATCACTCATGGTTATGGCAG
CACTGCATAATTCTCTTACTGTCATGCCATCCGTAAGATGCTTTTCTGTGACTGGTGAGTACTCAACCAA
GTCATTCTGAGAATAGTGTATGCGGCGACCGAGTTGCTCTTGCCCGGCGTCAATACGGGATAATACCGCG
CCACATAGCAGAACTTTAAAAGTGCTCATCATTGGAAAACGTTCTTCGGGGCGAAAACTCTCAAGGATCT
TACCGCTGTTGAGATCCAGTTCGATGTAACCCACTCGTGCACCCAACTGATCTTCAGCATCTTTTACTTT
CACCAGCGTTTCTGGGTGAGCAAAAACAGGAAGGCAAAATGCCGCAAAAAAGGGAATAAGGGCGACACGG
AAATGTTGAATACTCATACTCTTCCTTTTTCAATATTATTGAAGCATTTATCAGGGTTATTGTCTCATGA
GCGGATACATATTTGAATGTATTTAGAAAAATAAACAAATAGGGGTTCCGCGCACATTTCCCCGAAAAGT
GCCACCTGACGTCGACGGATCGGGAGATCGATCTCCCGATCCCCTAGGGTCGACTCTCAGTACAATCTGC
TCTGATGCCGCATAGTTAAGCCAGTATCTGCTCCCTGCTTGTGTGTTGGAGGTCGCTGAGTAGTGCGCGA
GCAAAATTTAAGCTACAACAAGGCAAGGCTTGACCGACAATTGCATGAAGAATCTGCTTAGGGTTAGGCG
TTTTGCGCTGCTTCGCGATGTACGGGCCAGATATACGCGTT
Features (pLannotate 1.2.2; 14 found; start..end, strand, type, name):
      1..380     +  enhancer       CMV enhancer: human cytomegalovirus immediate early enhancer
    381..584     +  promoter       CMV promoter: human cytomegalovirus (CMV) immediate early promoter
    626..644     +  promoter       T7 promoter: promoter for bacteriophage T7 RNA polymerase
    991..1215    +  polyA_signal   bGH poly(A) signal: bovine growth hormone polyadenylation signal
   1219..1240    +  promoter       SV40 promoter (fragment): SV40 enhancer and early promoter
   1245..1261    +  misc_feature   MCS (fragment): pBluescript multiple cloning site
   1310..1326    -  protein_bind   lac operator: The lac repressor binds to the lac operator to inhibit transcription in E. coli. This inhibition can be relieved by adding lactose or isopropyl-β-D-thiogalactopyranoside (IPTG). lac repressor encoded by lacI
   1334..1364    -  promoter       lac promoter: promoter for the E. coli lac operon
   1379..1400    -  protein_bind   CAP binding site: CAP binding activates transcription in the presence of cAMP. E. coli catabolite activator protein
   1413..1505    -  CDS            lacI (fragment): lac repressor; lacI; The lac repressor binds to the lac operator to inhibit transcription in E. coli. This inhibition can be relieved by adding lactose or isopropyl-β-D-thiogalactopyranoside (IPTG).
   1688..2276    -  rep_origin     ori: high-copy-number ColE1/pMB1/pBR322/pUC origin of replication
   2447..3307    -  CDS            AmpR: β-lactamase; bla; confers resistance to ampicillin, carbenicillin, and related antibiotics
   3308..3412    -  promoter       AmpR promoter: bla
   3483..3527    -  misc_feature   bom (fragment): basis of mobility region from pBR322
