>Addgene plasmid #133796 | pCMV-T7-AcrIIA1(CTD)-NLS(SV40) (KAC438) | depositor full sequence | sequence record 275297 | KAC438
ATATGCCAAGTACGCCCCCTATTGACGTCAATGACGGTAAATGGCCCGCCTGGCATTATGCCCAGTACAT
GACCTTATGGGACTTTCCTACTTGGCAGTACATCTACGTATTAGTCATCGCTATTACCATGGTGATGCGG
TTTTGGCAGTACATCAATGGGCGTGGATAGCGGTTTGACTCACGGGGATTTCCAAGTCTCCACCCCATTG
ACGTCAATGGGAGTTTGTTTTGGCACCAAAATCAACGGGACTTTCCAAAATGTCGTAACAACTCCGCCCC
ATTGACGCAAATGGGCGGTAGGCGTGTACGGTGGGAGGTCTATATAAGCAGAGCTGGTTTAGTGAACCGT
CAGATCCGCTAGAGATCCGCGGCCGCTAATACGACTCACTATAGGGAGAGCCGCCACCATGGACGACCTG
GCCGGCTTCAAGCACCTGCTGGACAAGTACAAGCTGAGCTTCCCCGCCCAGGAGTTCGAGCTGTACTGCC
TGATCAAGGAGTTCGAGAGCGCCAACATCGAGGTGCTGCCCTTCACCTTCAACAGATTCGAGAACGAGGA
GCACGTGAACATCAAGAAGGACGTGTGCAAGGCCCTGGAGAACGCCATCACCGTGCTGAAGGAGAAGAAG
AACGAGCTGCTGGGATCCGGCGGTGGAGGCAGTGGGCCCAAGAAGAAGAGGAAAGTCTGACCGGTCATCA
TCACCATCACCATTGAGTTTAAACCCGCTGATCAGCCTCGACTGTGCCTTCTAGTTGCCAGCCATCTGTT
GTTTGCCCCTCCCCCGTGCCTTCCTTGACCCTGGAAGGTGCCACTCCCACTGTCCTTTCCTAATAAAATG
AGGAAATTGCATCGCATTGTCTGAGTAGGTGTCATTCTATTCTGGGGGGTGGGGTGGGGCAGGACAGCAA
GGGGGAGGATTGGGAAGACAATAGCAGGCATGCTGGGGATGCGGTGGGCTCTATGGCTTCTGAGGCGGAA
AGAACCAGCTGGGGCTCGATACCGTCGACCTCTAGCTAGAGCTTGGCGTAATCATGGTCATAGCTGTTTC
CTGTGTGAAATTGTTATCCGCTCACAATTCCACACAACATACGAGCCGGAAGCATAAAGTGTAAAGCCTA
GGGTGCCTAATGAGTGAGCTAACTCACATTAATTGCGTTGCGCTCACTGCCCGCTTTCCAGTCGGGAAAC
CTGTCGTGCCAGCTGCATTAATGAATCGGCCAACGCGCGGGGAGAGGCGGTTTGCGTATTGGGCGCTCTT
CCGCTTCCTCGCTCACTGACTCGCTGCGCTCGGTCGTTCGGCTGCGGCGAGCGGTATCAGCTCACTCAAA
GGCGGTAATACGGTTATCCACAGAATCAGGGGATAACGCAGGAAAGAACATGTGAGCAAAAGGCCAGCAA
AAGGCCAGGAACCGTAAAAAGGCCGCGTTGCTGGCGTTTTTCCATAGGCTCCGCCCCCCTGACGAGCATC
ACAAAAATCGACGCTCAAGTCAGAGGTGGCGAAACCCGACAGGACTATAAAGATACCAGGCGTTTCCCCC
TGGAAGCTCCCTCGTGCGCTCTCCTGTTCCGACCCTGCCGCTTACCGGATACCTGTCCGCCTTTCTCCCT
TCGGGAAGCGTGGCGCTTTCTCAATGCTCACGCTGTAGGTATCTCAGTTCGGTGTAGGTCGTTCGCTCCA
AGCTGGGCTGTGTGCACGAACCCCCCGTTCAGCCCGACCGCTGCGCCTTATCCGGTAACTATCGTCTTGA
GTCCAACCCGGTAAGACACGACTTATCGCCACTGGCAGCAGCCACTGGTAACAGGATTAGCAGAGCGAGG
TATGTAGGCGGTGCTACAGAGTTCTTGAAGTGGTGGCCTAACTACGGCTACACTAGAAGGACAGTATTTG
GTATCTGCGCTCTGCTGAAGCCAGTTACCTTCGGAAAAAGAGTTGGTAGCTCTTGATCCGGCAAACAAAC
CACCGCTGGTAGCGGTGGTTTTTTTGTTTGCAAGCAGCAGATTACGCGCAGAAAAAAAGGATCTCAAGAA
GATCCTTTGATCTTTTCTACGGGGTCTGACGCTCAGTGGAACGAAAACTCACGTTAAGGGATTTTGGTCA
TGAGATTATCAAAAAGGATCTTCACCTAGATCCTTTTAAATTAAAAATGAAGTTTTAAATCAATCTAAAG
TATATATGAGTAAACTTGGTCTGACAGTTACCAATGCTTAATCAGTGAGGCACCTATCTCAGCGATCTGT
CTATTTCGTTCATCCATAGTTGCCTGACTCCCCGTCGTGTAGATAACTACGATACGGGAGGGCTTACCAT
CTGGCCCCAGTGCTGCAATGATACCGCGAGACCCACGCTCACCGGCTCCAGATTTATCAGCAATAAACCA
GCCAGCCGGAAGGGCCGAGCGCAGAAGTGGTCCTGCAACTTTATCCGCCTCCATCCAGTCTATTAATTGT
TGCCGGGAAGCTAGAGTAAGTAGTTCGCCAGTTAATAGTTTGCGCAACGTTGTTGCCATTGCTACAGGCA
TCGTGGTGTCACGCTCGTCGTTTGGTATGGCTTCATTCAGCTCCGGTTCCCAACGATCAAGGCGAGTTAC
ATGATCCCCCATGTTGTGCAAAAAAGCGGTTAGCTCCTTCGGTCCTCCGATCGTTGTCAGAAGTAAGTTG
GCCGCAGTGTTATCACTCATGGTTATGGCAGCACTGCATAATTCTCTTACTGTCATGCCATCCGTAAGAT
GCTTTTCTGTGACTGGTGAGTACTCAACCAAGTCATTCTGAGAATAGTGTATGCGGCGACCGAGTTGCTC
TTGCCCGGCGTCAATACGGGATAATACCGCGCCACATAGCAGAACTTTAAAAGTGCTCATCATTGGAAAA
CGTTCTTCGGGGCGAAAACTCTCAAGGATCTTACCGCTGTTGAGATCCAGTTCGATGTAACCCACTCGTG
CACCCAACTGATCTTCAGCATCTTTTACTTTCACCAGCGTTTCTGGGTGAGCAAAAACAGGAAGGCAAAA
TGCCGCAAAAAAGGGAATAAGGGCGACACGGAAATGTTGAATACTCATACTCTTCCTTTTTCAATATTAT
TGAAGCATTTATCAGGGTTATTGTCTCATGAGCGGATACATATTTGAATGTATTTAGAAAAATAAACAAA
TAGGGGTTCCGCGCACATTTCCCCGAAAAGTGCCACCTGACGTCGACGGATCGGGAGATCGATCTCCCGA
TCCCCTAGGGTCGACTCTCAGTACAATCTGCTCTGATGCCGCATAGTTAAGCCAGTATCTGCTCCCTGCT
TGTGTGTTGGAGGTCGCTGAGTAGTGCGCGAGCAAAATTTAAGCTACAACAAGGCAAGGCTTGACCGACA
ATTGCATGAAGAATCTGCTTAGGGTTAGGCGTTTTGCGCTGCTTCGCGATGTACGGGCCAGATATACGCG
TTGACATTGATTATTGACTAGTTATTAATAGTAATCAATTACGGGGTCATTAGTTCATAGCCCATATATG
GAGTTCCGCGTTACATAACTTACGGTAAATGGCCCGCCTGGCTGACCGCCCAACGACCCCCGCCCATTGA
CGTCAATAATGACGTATGTTCCCATAGTAACGCCAATAGGGACTTTCCATTGACGTCAATGGGTGGACTA
TTTACGGTAAACTGCCCACTTGGCAGTACATCAAGTGTATC
Features (pLannotate 1.2.2; 14 found; start..end, strand, type, name):
    132..335     +  promoter       CMV promoter: human cytomegalovirus (CMV) immediate early promoter
    377..395     +  promoter       T7 promoter: promoter for bacteriophage T7 RNA polymerase
    742..966     +  polyA_signal   bGH poly(A) signal: bovine growth hormone polyadenylation signal
    970..991     +  promoter       SV40 promoter (fragment): SV40 enhancer and early promoter
    996..1012    +  misc_feature   MCS (fragment): pBluescript multiple cloning site
   1061..1077    -  protein_bind   lac operator: The lac repressor binds to the lac operator to inhibit transcription in E. coli. This inhibition can be relieved by adding lactose or isopropyl-β-D-thiogalactopyranoside (IPTG). lac repressor encoded by lacI
   1085..1115    -  promoter       lac promoter: promoter for the E. coli lac operon
   1130..1151    -  protein_bind   CAP binding site: CAP binding activates transcription in the presence of cAMP. E. coli catabolite activator protein
   1164..1256    -  CDS            lacI (fragment): lac repressor; lacI; The lac repressor binds to the lac operator to inhibit transcription in E. coli. This inhibition can be relieved by adding lactose or isopropyl-β-D-thiogalactopyranoside (IPTG).
   1439..2027    -  rep_origin     ori: high-copy-number ColE1/pMB1/pBR322/pUC origin of replication
   2198..3058    -  CDS            AmpR: β-lactamase; bla; confers resistance to ampicillin, carbenicillin, and related antibiotics
   3059..3163    -  promoter       AmpR promoter: bla
   3234..3278    -  misc_feature   bom (fragment): basis of mobility region from pBR322
   3433..131     +  enhancer       CMV enhancer (across the origin): human cytomegalovirus immediate early enhancer
