[The description below was written by a language model from this plasmid's Addgene catalogue record and pLannotate feature annotations shown in this document.]
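Description:
pCMV-T7-AcrIIA1(CTD)-NLS(SV40) (KAC438) is a compact 3,681 bp mammalian expression plasmid built by Gibson cloning into the JDS246 backbone. It is maintained in E. coli through a high-copy ColE1/pUC-type origin and selected with ampicillin via the β-lactamase gene and its native promoter. The remaining bacterial features in the annotation (lac promoter and operator, CAP binding site, short lacI, bom, MCS and SV40 promoter fragments) appear to be backbone remnants rather than functional parts of the expression cassette, and no mammalian selection marker is annotated.

The payload is a synthetic, human codon-optimized open reading frame encoding only the C-terminal domain of the anti-CRISPR protein AcrIIA1, fused at its C terminus to an SV40 nuclear localization signal that directs the protein to the nucleus. Neither automated feature table labels this coding sequence, but it corresponds to the unannotated gap of roughly 350 bp between the T7 promoter and the bovine growth hormone polyadenylation signal. The CMV immediate early enhancer and promoter drive strong constitutive transcription in mammalian cells, while the T7 promoter placed just downstream allows transcription of the same insert by T7 RNA polymerase, for example in vitro. The two sequence records, one from repository sequencing and one from the depositor, are the same length and carry the same features in the same order, differing only in where the circular numbering begins.

The construct is suited to expressing the isolated AcrIIA1 C-terminal domain in human cells to examine its effect on Cas9. The associated study concerns Listeria phage anti-CRISPRs and Cas9 degradation.
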