Addgene plasmid #133796: pCMV-T7-AcrIIA1(CTD)-NLS(SV40) (KAC438)
Purpose: CMV and T7 promoter expression plasmid for human codon optimized AcrIIA1 (truncated C-terminal domain only) with C-terminal NLS (SV40)
Depositing lab: Joseph Bondy-Denomy & Benjamin Kleinstiver. Depositing organization: Massachusetts General Hospital. Publication: Listeria Phages Induce Cas9 Degradation to Protect Lysogenic Genomes. Osuna BA, Karambelkar S, Mahendra C, Christie KA, Garcia B, Davidson AR, Kleinstiver BP, Kilcher S, Bondy-Denomy J. Cell Host Microbe. 2020 Apr 18. pii: S1931-3128(20)30190-6. doi: 10.1016/j.chom.2020.04.001. PubMed 32325050.
Backbone
  Vector backbone: JDS246 (Plasmid #43861)
  Vector type: Mammalian Expression
Growth in bacteria
  Bacterial resistance: Ampicillin, 100 μg/mL
  Growth temperature: 37°C
  Growth strain: DH5alpha
  Copy number: High Copy
Gene/Insert
  Gene/Insert name: human codon optimized AcrIIA1 (truncated C-terminal domain only) (alt name: KAC438)
  Species: Synthetic
  Mutation: C-terminal domain only
  Promoter: CMV and T7
  Tag / fusion protein: NLS(SV40) (C terminal on backbone)
  Cloning method: Gibson Cloning
  Sequencing primers: 5′ oBK6928-CCAAGTCTCCACCCCATTGACG; 3′ n/a
Terms and licenses: Academic/Nonprofit Terms; Industry Terms: Not Available to Industry
How to cite: pCMV-T7-AcrIIA1(CTD)-NLS(SV40) (KAC438) was a gift from Joseph Bondy-Denomy & Benjamin Kleinstiver (Addgene plasmid # 133796 ; http://n2t.net/addgene:133796 ; RRID:Addgene_133796)
